>Addgene plasmid #131900 | pDONR221_SLC17A2 | addgene full sequence | sequence record 259225 | Addgene NGS Result
CTTTCCTGCGTTATCCCCTGATTCTGTGGATAACCGTATTACCGCCTTTGAGTGAGCTGATACCGCTCGC
CGCAGCCGAACGACCGAGCGCAGCGAGTCAGTGAGCGAGGAAGCGGAAGAGCGCCCAATACGCAAACCGC
CTCTCCCCGCGCGTTGGCCGATTCATTAATGCAGCTGGCACGACAGGTTTCCCGACTGGAAAGCGGGCAG
TGAGCGCAACGCAATTAATACGCGTACCGCTAGCCAGGAAGAGTTTGTAGAAACGCAAAAAGGCCATCCG
TCAGGATGGCCTTCTGCTTAGTTTGATGCCTGGCAGTTTATGGCGGGCGTCCTGCCCGCCACCCTCCGGG
CCGTTGCTTCACAACGTTCAAATCCGCTCCCGGCGGATTTGTCCTACTCAGGAGAGCGTTCACCGACAAA
CAACAGATAAAACGAAAGGCCCAGTCTTCCGACTGAGCCTTTCGTTTTATTTGATGCCTGGCAGTTCCCT
ACTCTCGCGTTAACGCTAGCATGGATGTTTTCCCAGTCACGACGTTGTAAAACGACGGCCAGTCTTAAGC
TCGGGCCCCAAATAATGATTTTATTTTGACTGATAGTGACCTGTTCGTTGCAACACATTGATGAGCAATG
CTTTTTTATAATGCCAACTTTGTACAAAAAAGCAGGCTCCACCATGGACGGCAAGCCAGCAACCAGGAAG
GGACCTGATTTTTGCTCCCTGCGCTACGGCCTGGCCCTGATCATGCACTTCTCTAACTTTACCATGATCA
CACAGCGGGTGAGCCTGTCCATCGCCATCATCGCCATGGTGAACACCACACAGCAGCAGGGCCTGTCCAA
TGCATCTACCGAGGGACCAGTGGCAGACGCCTTCAACAATAGCTCCATCAGCATCAAGGAGTTTGATACC
AAGGCCAGCGTGTACCAGTGGAGCCCAGAGACACAGGGCATCATCTTTTCTAGCATCAATTACGGCATCA
TCCTGACACTGATCCCCTCCGGCTATCTGGCCGGCATCTTCGGAGCCAAGAAGATGCTGGGAGCAGGACT
GCTGATCTCCTCTCTGCTGACCCTGTTCACACCCCTGGCCGCCGACTTTGGCGTGATCCTGGTCATCATG
GTGCGGACCGTGCAGGGAATGGCACAGGGAATGGCATGGACCGGCCAGTTCACAATCTGGGCAAAGTGGG
CACCACCTCTGGAGAGAAGCAAGCTGACCACAATCGCAGGATCTGGAAGCGCCTTCGGCTCCTTTATCAT
CCTGTGCGTGGGAGGACTGATCAGCCAGGCCCTGTCCTGGCCTTTCATCTTTTACATCTTCGGCTCCACC
GGCTGCGTGTGCTGTCTGCTGTGGTTTACAGTGATCTATGACGATCCTATGCACCACCCATGTATCTCTG
TGAGGGAGAAGGAGCACATCCTGAGCTCCCTGGCACAGCAGCCATCTAGCCCAGGAAGGGCAGTGCCTAT
CAAGGCAATGGTGACATGCCTGCCACTGTGGGCCATCTTCCTGGGCTTCTTTAGCCACTTTTGGCTGTGC
ACCATCATCCTGACATACCTGCCTACCTATATCTCTACACTGCTGCACGTGAACATCAGGGACAGCGGCG
TGCTGTCCTCTCTGCCATTCATCGCAGCAGCATCTTGTACCATCCTGGGAGGCCAGCTGGCCGATTTTCT
GCTGAGCCGGAATCTGCTGAGACTGATCACAGTGCGCAAGCTGTTCAGCTCCCTGGGCCTGCTGCTGCCA
AGCATCTGCGCAGTGGCCCTGCCCTTTGTGGCATCTAGCTACGTGATCACCATCATCCTGCTGATCCTGA
TCCCCGGCACATCCAACCTGTGCGACTCTGGCTTCATCATCAATACCCTGGATATCGCCCCTCGGTATGC
CAGCTTCCTGATGGGCATCTCCAGAGGCTTTGGCCTGATCGCCGGCATCATCTCCTCTACCGCCACAGGC
TTCCTGATCTCCCAAGTGGGCCCCGTGTACGACCCAGCTTTCTTGTACAAAGTTGGCATTATAAGAAAGC
ATTGCTTATCAATTTGTTGCAACGAACAGGTCACTATCAGTCAAAATAAAATCATTATTTGCCATCCAGC
TGATATCCCCTATAGTGAGTCGTATTACATGGTCATAGCTGTTTCCTGGCAGCTCTGGCCCGTGTCTCAA
AATCTCTGATGTTACATTGCACAAGATAAAAATATATCATCATGAACAATAAAACTGTCTGCTTACATAA
ACAGTAATACAAGGGGTGTTATGAGCCATATTCAACGGGAAACGTCGAGGCCGCGATTAAATTCCAACAT
GGATGCTGATTTATATGGGTATAAATGGGCTCGCGATAATGTCGGGCAATCAGGTGCGACAATCTATCGC
TTGTATGGGAAGCCCGATGCGCCAGAGTTGTTTCTGAAACATGGCAAAGGTAGCGTTGCCAATGATGTTA
CAGATGAGATGGTCAGACTAAACTGGCTGACGGAATTTATGCCTCTTCCGACCATCAAGCATTTTATCCG
TACTCCTGATGATGCATGGTTACTCACCACTGCGATCCCCGGAAAAACAGCATTCCAGGTATTAGAAGAA
TATCCTGATTCAGGTGAAAATATTGTTGATGCGCTGGCAGTGTTCCTGCGCCGGTTGCATTCGATTCCTG
TTTGTAATTGTCCTTTTAACAGCGATCGCGTATTTCGTCTCGCTCAGGCGCAATCACGAATGAATAACGG
TTTGGTTGATGCGAGTGATTTTGATGACGAGCGTAATGGCTGGCCTGTTGAACAAGTCTGGAAAGAAATG
CATAAACTTTTGCCATTCTCACCGGATTCAGTCGTCACTCATGGTGATTTCTCACTTGATAACCTTATTT
TTGACGAGGGGAAATTAATAGGTTGTATTGATGTTGGACGAGTCGGAATCGCAGACCGATACCAGGATCT
TGCCATCCTATGGAACTGCCTCGGTGAGTTTTCTCCTTCATTACAGAAACGGCTTTTTCAAAAATATGGT
ATTGATAATCCTGATATGAATAAATTGCAGTTTCATTTGATGCTCGATGAGTTTTTCTAATCAGAATTGG
TTAATTGGTTGTAACACTGGCAGAGCATTACGCTGACTTGACGGGACGGCGCAAGCTCATGACCAAAATC
CCTTAACGTGAGTTACGCGTCGTTCCACTGAGCGTCAGACCCCGTAGAAAAGATCAAAGGATCTTCTTGA
GATCCTTTTTTTCTGCGCGTAATCTGCTGCTTGCAAACAAAAAAACCACCGCTACCAGCGGTGGTTTGTT
TGCCGGATCAAGAGCTACCAACTCTTTTTCCGAAGGTAACTGGCTTCAGCAGAGCGCAGATACCAAATAC
TGTTCTTCTAGTGTAGCCGTAGTTAGGCCACCACTTCAAGAACTCTGTAGCACCGCCTACATACCTCGCT
CTGCTAATCCTGTTACCAGTGGCTGCTGCCAGTGGCGATAAGTCGTGTCTTACCGGGTTGGACTCAAGAC
GATAGTTACCGGATAAGGCGCAGCGGTCGGGCTGAACGGGGGGTTCGTGCACACAGCCCAGCTTGGAGCG
AACGACCTACACCGAACTGAGATACCTACAGCGTGAGCTATGAGAAAGCGCCACGCTTCCCGAAGGGAGA
AAGGCGGACAGGTATCCGGTAAGCGGCAGGGTCGGAACAGGAGAGCGCACGAGGGAGCTTCCAGGGGGAA
ACGCCTGGTATCTTTATAGTCCTGTCGGGTTTCGCCACCTCTGACTTGAGCGTCGATTTTTGTGATGCTC
GTCAGGGGGGCGGAGCCTATGGAAAAACGCCAGCAACGCGGCCTTTTTACGGTTCCTGGCCTTTTGCTGG
CCTTTTGCTCACATGTT
Features (pLannotate 1.2.2; 10 found; start..end, strand, type, name):
    121..213     +  CDS            lacI (fragment): lac repressor; lacI; The lac repressor binds to the lac operator to inhibit transcription in E. coli. This inhibition can be relieved by adding lactose or isopropyl-β-D-thiogalactopyranoside (IPTG).
    268..295     -  terminator     rrnB T2 terminator: transcription terminator T2 from the E. coli rrnB gene
    427..470     +  terminator     rrnB T1 terminator: Escherichia coli rrnB; transcription terminator T1 from the E. coli rrnB gene
    517..553     -  CDS            lacZα (fragment): LacZα fragment of β-galactosidase; lacZ fragment
    569..668     +  protein_bind   attL1: mutant version of attL; recombination site for the Gateway® LR reaction LR Clonase™
    674..1990    +  CDS            SLC17A2: NPT3_HUMAN - Also known as NPT3. Experimental evidence at transcript level: Swiss-Prot protein existence level 2. May be involved in actively transporting phosphate into cells via Na(+) cotransport. From Homo sapiens (Human).
   1992..2091    -  protein_bind   attL2: mutant version of attL; recombination site for the Gateway® LR reaction LR Clonase™
   2109..2127    -  promoter       T7 promoter: promoter for bacteriophage T7 RNA polymerase
   2261..3070    +  CDS            KanR: aminoglycoside phosphotransferase; aph(3')-Ia; confers resistance to kanamycin in bacteria or G418 (Geneticin®) in eukaryotes
   3217..3805    +  rep_origin     ori: high-copy-number ColE1/pMB1/pBR322/pUC origin of replication
