[The description below was written by a language model from this plasmid's Addgene catalogue record and pLannotate feature annotations shown in this document.]
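Description:
pDONR221_SLC17A2 is a Gateway entry clone built on the pDONR221 backbone and carrying a codon-optimized open reading frame for human SLC17A2, also known as NPT3. This solute carrier family member is annotated as a possible sodium-dependent phosphate cotransporter. The sequenced plasmid is 3,867 nt. It is maintained in E. coli through a high-copy ColE1/pUC-type origin and selected with kanamycin via an aminoglycoside phosphotransferase (KanR) gene.

The 1,317 bp SLC17A2 coding sequence sits between attL1 and attL2, the recombination sites produced when an insert is captured in a donor vector. These sites let LR Clonase transfer the ORF directionally into any attR-containing destination vector. The rrnB T1 and T2 transcription terminators lie upstream of attL1 and help insulate the insert from read-through transcription in bacteria. A T7 promoter lies just beyond attL2, pointing back toward the insert on the opposite strand. The short lacI and lacZα fragments in the annotation are backbone remnants, not functional genes.

Although the catalogue lists the vector type as mammalian expression, the feature table shows no eukaryotic promoter, polyadenylation signal or epitope tag around the ORF. The plasmid is therefore a shuttle intermediate and not an expression construct in its own right, which agrees with its stated purpose of subcloning into custom expression vectors. Whether the ORF retains a stop codon for C-terminal fusions is not stated in the record. The clone is part of a consortium-generated collection of SLC transporter constructs intended to support functional and drug-discovery studies of this protein family.
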