Addgene plasmid #131900: pDONR221_SLC17A2
Purpose: Gateway entry clone with codon-optimized ORF sequence for subcloning into custom expression vectors
Depositing lab: RESOLUTE Consortium & Giulio Superti-Furga. Depositing organization: CeMM Research Center for Molecular Medicine. Publication: The RESOLUTE consortium: unlocking SLC transporters for drug discovery. Superti-Furga G, Lackner D, Wiedmer T, Ingles-Prieto A, Barbosa B, Girardi E, Goldmann U, Gurtl B, Klavins K, Klimek C, Lindinger S, Lineiro-Retes E, Muller AC, Onstein S, Redinger G, Reil D, Sedlyarov V, Wolf G, Crawford M, Everley R, ... Steppan CM. Nat Rev Drug Discov. 2020 Jul;19(7):429-430. doi: 10.1038/d41573-020-00056-6. PubMed 32265506.
Backbone
  Vector backbone: pDONR221
  Backbone manufacturer: Thermo Fisher Scientific
  Backbone size w/o insert (bp): 2550
  Vector type: Mammalian Expression
Growth in bacteria
  Bacterial resistance: Kanamycin, 50 μg/mL
  Growth temperature: 37°C
  Growth strain: Stbl3
  Copy number: High Copy
Gene/Insert
  Gene/Insert name: SLC17A2 (alt name: NPT3)
  Species: H. sapiens (human)
  Insert size (bp): 1317
  Entrez Gene: SLC17A2 (a.k.a. NPT3)
  Cloning method: Gateway Cloning
  Sequencing primers: 5′ M13-fwd; 3′ M13-rev
Terms and licenses: Academic/Nonprofit Terms; Industry Terms
Depositor comments: For more information on the full Resolute plasmid collection, please see www.addgene.org/depositor-collections/re-solute/. Please provide your feedback on this plasmid to the RESOLUTE consortium by filling out their RESOLUTE repository feedback form: https://forms.office.com/Pages/ResponsePage.aspx?id=0e05yklzmkS7rjFGQL4N7z4feCLQvEJAmVcOCM_u885UN1JJRko0Ukg4TVQwNTZLOUxPQVJWT1NHUCQlQCN0PWcu
How to cite: pDONR221_SLC17A2 was a gift from RESOLUTE Consortium & Giulio Superti-Furga (Addgene plasmid # 131900 ; http://n2t.net/addgene:131900 ; RRID:Addgene_131900)
