>Addgene plasmid #131900 | pDONR221_SLC17A2 | depositor partial sequence | sequence record 253200 | Codon-optimized ORF of SLC17A2
ATGGACGGCAAGCCAGCAACCAGGAAGGGACCTGATTTTTGCTCCCTGCGCTACGGCCTGGCCCTGATCA
TGCACTTCTCTAACTTTACCATGATCACACAGCGGGTGAGCCTGTCCATCGCCATCATCGCCATGGTGAA
CACCACACAGCAGCAGGGCCTGTCCAATGCATCTACCGAGGGACCAGTGGCAGACGCCTTCAACAATAGC
TCCATCAGCATCAAGGAGTTTGATACCAAGGCCAGCGTGTACCAGTGGAGCCCAGAGACACAGGGCATCA
TCTTTTCTAGCATCAATTACGGCATCATCCTGACACTGATCCCCTCCGGCTATCTGGCCGGCATCTTCGG
AGCCAAGAAGATGCTGGGAGCAGGACTGCTGATCTCCTCTCTGCTGACCCTGTTCACACCCCTGGCCGCC
GACTTTGGCGTGATCCTGGTCATCATGGTGCGGACCGTGCAGGGAATGGCACAGGGAATGGCATGGACCG
GCCAGTTCACAATCTGGGCAAAGTGGGCACCACCTCTGGAGAGAAGCAAGCTGACCACAATCGCAGGATC
TGGAAGCGCCTTCGGCTCCTTTATCATCCTGTGCGTGGGAGGACTGATCAGCCAGGCCCTGTCCTGGCCT
TTCATCTTTTACATCTTCGGCTCCACCGGCTGCGTGTGCTGTCTGCTGTGGTTTACAGTGATCTATGACG
ATCCTATGCACCACCCATGTATCTCTGTGAGGGAGAAGGAGCACATCCTGAGCTCCCTGGCACAGCAGCC
ATCTAGCCCAGGAAGGGCAGTGCCTATCAAGGCAATGGTGACATGCCTGCCACTGTGGGCCATCTTCCTG
GGCTTCTTTAGCCACTTTTGGCTGTGCACCATCATCCTGACATACCTGCCTACCTATATCTCTACACTGC
TGCACGTGAACATCAGGGACAGCGGCGTGCTGTCCTCTCTGCCATTCATCGCAGCAGCATCTTGTACCAT
CCTGGGAGGCCAGCTGGCCGATTTTCTGCTGAGCCGGAATCTGCTGAGACTGATCACAGTGCGCAAGCTG
TTCAGCTCCCTGGGCCTGCTGCTGCCAAGCATCTGCGCAGTGGCCCTGCCCTTTGTGGCATCTAGCTACG
TGATCACCATCATCCTGCTGATCCTGATCCCCGGCACATCCAACCTGTGCGACTCTGGCTTCATCATCAA
TACCCTGGATATCGCCCCTCGGTATGCCAGCTTCCTGATGGGCATCTCCAGAGGCTTTGGCCTGATCGCC
GGCATCATCTCCTCTACCGCCACAGGCTTCCTGATCTCCCAAGTGGGCCCCGTGTAC
